>Addgene plasmid #119691 | pBMN mCherry-NBR1(ΔUBD) | addgene full sequence | sequence record 233080 | Addgene NGS Result
CAATGTGCATGAATGCTGCAATATTCCTGTTACCAAAGCTAGTATAAATAAAAATAGATAAACGTGGAAA
TTACTTAGAGTTTCTGTCATTAACGTTTCCTTCCTCAGTTGACAACATAAATGCGCTGCTGAGAAGCCAG
TTTGCATCTGTCAGGATCAATTTCCCATTATGCCAGTCATATTAATTACTAGTCAATTAGTTGATTTTTA
TTTTTGACATATACATGTGAAAGACCCCACCTGTAGGTTTGGCAAGCTAGCTTAAGTAACGCCATTTTGC
AAGGCATGGAAAAATACATAACTGAGAATAGAAAAGTTCAGATCAAGGTCAGGAACAGATGGAACAGCTG
AATATGGGCCAAACAGGATATCTGTGGTAAGCAGTTCCTGCCCCGGCTCAGGGCCAAGAACAGATGGAAC
AGCTGAATATGGGCCAAACAGGATATCTGTGGTAAGCAGTTCCTGCCCCGGCTCAGGGCCAAGAACAGAT
GGTCCCCAGATGCGGTCCAGCCCTCAGCAGTTTCTAGAGAACCATCAGATGTTTCCAGGGTGCCCCAAGG
ACCTGAAATGACCCTGTGCCTTATTTGAACTAACCAATCAGTTCGCTTCTCGCTTCTGTTCGCGCGCTTC
TGCTCCCCGAGCTCAATAAAAGAGCCCACAACCCCTCACTCGGCGCGCCAGTCCTCCGATTGACTGAGTC
GCCCGGGTACCCGTGTATCCAATAAACCCTCTTGCAGTTGCATCCGACTTGTGGTCTCGCTGTTCCTTGG
GAGGGTCTCCTCTGAGTGATTGACTACCCGTCAGCGGGGGTCTTTCATTTGGGGGCTCGTCCGGGATCGG
GAGACCCCTGCCCAGGGACCACCGACCCACCACCGGGAGGTAAGCTGGCCAGCAACTTATCTGTGTCTGT
CCGATTGTCTAGTGTCTATGACTGATTTTATGCGCCTGCGTCGGTACTAGTTAGCTAACTAGCTCTGTAT
CTGGCGGACCCGTGGTGGAACTGACGAGTTCGGAACACCCGGCCGCAACCCTGGGAGACGTCCCAGGGAC
TTCGGGGGCCGTTTTTGTGGCCCGACCTGAGTCCAAAAATCCCGATCGTTTTGGACTCTTTGGTGCACCC
CCCTTAGAGGAGGGATATGTGGTTCTGGTAGGAGACGAGAACCTAAAACAGTTCCCGCCTCCGTCTGAAT
TTTTGCTTTCGGTTTGGGACCGAAGCCGCGCCGCGCGTCTTGTCTGCTGCAGCATCGTTCTGTGTTGTCT
CTGTCTGACTGTGTTTCTGTATTTGTCTGAAAATATGGGCCCGGGCCAGACTGTTACCACTCCCTTAAGT
TTGACCTTAGGTCACTGGAAAGATGTCGAGCGGATCGCTCACAACCAGTCGGTAGATGTCAAGAAGAGAC
GTTGGGTTACCTTCTGCTCTGCAGAATGGCCAACCTTTAACGTCGGATGGCCGCGAGACGGCACCTTTAA
CCGAGACCTCATCACCCAGGTTAAGATCAAGGTCTTTTCACCTGGCCCGCATGGACACCCAGACCAGGTC
CCCTACATCGTGACCTGGGAAGCCTTGGCTTTTGACCCCCCTCCCTGGGTCAAGCCCTTTGTACACCCTA
AGCCTCCGCCTCCTCTTCCTCCATCCGCCCCGTCTCTCCCCCTTGAACCTCCTCGTTCGACCCCGCCTCG
ATCCTCCCTTTATCCAGCCCTCACTCCTTCTCTAGGCGCCCCCATATGGCCATATGAGATCTTATATGGG
GCACCCCCGCCCCTTGTAAACTTCCCTGACCCTGACATGACAAGAGTTACTAACAGCCCCTCTCTCCAAG
CTCACTTACAGGCTCTCTACTTAGTCCAGCACGAAGTCTGGAGACCTCTGGCGGCAGCCTACCAAGAACA
ACTGGACCGACCGGTGGTACCTCACCCTTACCGAGTCGGCGACACAGTGTGGGTCCGCCGACACCAGACT
AAGAACCTAGAACCTCGCTGGAAAGGACCTTACACAGTCCTGCTGACCACCCCCACCGCCCTCAAAGTAG
ACGGCATCGCAGCTTGGATACACGCCGCCCACGTGAAGGCTGCCGACCCCGGGGGTGGACCATCCTCTAG
ACTGCCGCCACCATGGTGAGCAAGGGCGAGGAGGATAACATGGCCATCATCAAGGAGTTCATGCGCTTCA
AGGTGCACATGGAGGGCTCCGTGAACGGCCACGAGTTCGAGATCGAGGGCGAGGGCGAGGGCCGCCCCTA
CGAGGGCACCCAGACCGCCAAGCTGAAGGTGACCAAGGGTGGCCCCCTGCCCTTCGCCTGGGACATCCTG
TCCCCTCAGTTCATGTACGGCTCCAAGGCCTACGTGAAGCACCCCGCCGACATCCCCGACTACTTGAAGC
TGTCCTTCCCCGAGGGCTTCAAGTGGGAGCGCGTGATGAACTTCGAGGACGGCGGCGTGGTGACCGTGAC
CCAGGACTCCTCCCTGCAGGACGGCGAGTTCATCTACAAGGTGAAGCTGCGCGGCACCAACTTCCCCTCC
GACGGCCCCGTAATGCAGAAGAAGACCATGGGCTGGGAGGCCTCCTCCGAGCGGATGTACCCCGAGGACG
GCGCCCTGAAGGGCGAGATCAAGCAGAGGCTGAAGCTGAAGGACGGCGGCCACTACGACGCTGAGGTCAA
GACCACCTACAAGGCCAAGAAGCCCGTGCAGCTGCCCGGCGCCTACAACGTCAACATCAAGTTGGACATC
ACCTCCCACAACGAGGACTACACCATCGTGGAACAGTACGAACGCGCCGAGGGCCGCCACTCCACCGGCG
GCATGGACGAGCTGTACAAGTCCGGACTCAGATCTCGAGCTCAAGCTTGGGAACCACAGGTTACTCTAAA
TGTGACTTTTAAAAATGAAATTCAAAGCTTTCTGGTTTCTGATCCAGAAAATACAACTTGGGCTGATATC
GAAGCTATGGTAAAAGTTTCATTTGATCTGAATACTATTCAAATAAAATACCTGGATGAGGAAAATGAAG
AGGTATCCATCAACAGTCAAGGAGAATATGAAGAAGCGCTTAAGATGGCAGTTAAACAGGGAAACCAACT
GCAGATGCAAGTCCACGAAGGGCACCATGTCGTTGATGAAGCCCCACCCCCAGTTGTAGGAGCAAAACGA
CTAGCTGCCAGGGCAGGGAAGAAGCCACTTGCACATTACTCTTCACTGGTGAGAGTCTTGGGATCAGACA
TGAAGACCCCAGAGGATCCTGCAGTGCAGTCGTTTCCACTTGTTCCATGTGACACAGACCAGCCTCAAGA
CAAGCCCCCAGACTGGTTCACAAGCTACCTGGAGACGTTCAGAGAACAAGTGGTTAACGAAACGGTTGAG
AAGCTTGAACAGAAATTACATGAAAAGCTTGTCCTCCAGAACCCATCCTTGGGTTCTTGTCCCTCAGAAG
TCTCAATGCCTACTTCAGAAGAAACATTGTTTTTGCCAGAAAACCAGTTCAGCTGGCATATTGCTTGCAA
CAACTGCCAAAGAAGGATTGTTGGTGTCCGCTACCAGTGTAGCCTATGCCCATCCTACAATATCTGTGAA
GATTGTGAAGCAGGGCCATATGGCCATGACACTAACCACGTCCTGCTGAAGTTGCGGAGACCTGTTGTGG
GCTCCTCTGAACCGTTCTGTCACTCAAAGTACTCTACTCCTCGTCTTCCTGCTGCTCTGGAACAAGTCAG
GCTCCAGAAACAGGTTGATAAGAACTTTCTTAAAGCAGAAAAGCAAAGGTTGCGAGCTGAGAAGAAACAA
CGTAAAGCAGAGGTCAAGGAACTTAAAAAGCAGCTTAAACTCCATAGGAAAATTCACCTGTGGAATTCAA
TCCATGGACTCCAGAGCCCCAAGTCTCCTTTAGGCCGACCTGAGAGCTTGCTCCAGTCTAATACCCTGAT
GCTCCCTTTGCAGCCCTGTACCTCCGTTATGCCAATGCTCAGTGCAGCATTTGTGGATGAGAATTTGCCT
GATGGGACTCACCTTCAGCCAGGAACCAAGTTTATCAAACACTGGAGGATGAAAAATACAGGAAATGTAA
AGTGGAGTGCAGACACAAAGCTCAAGTTCATGTGGGGAAACCTGACTTTGGCTTCCACAGAAAAGAAGGA
TGTTTTGGTTCCCTGCCTCAAGGCCGGCCATGTGGGAGTTGTATCTGTGGAGTTCATTGCCCCAGCCTTG
GAGGGAACGTATACTTCCCATTGGCGTCTTTCTCACAAAGGCCAGCAATTTGGGCCTCGGGTCTGGTGCA
GTATCATAGTAGATCCTTTCCCCTCCGAAGAGAGCCCTGATAACATTGAAAAGGGCATGATCAGCTCAAG
CAAAACTGATGATCTCACCTGCCAGCAAGAGGAAACTTTTCTTCTGGCTAAAGAAGAAAGACAGCTTGGT
GAAGTGACTGAGCAGACAGAAGGGACAGCAGCCTGCATCCCACAGAAGGCAAAAAATGTTGCCAGTGAGA
GGGAGCTCTACATCCCATCTGTGGATCTTCTGACTGCCCAGGACCTGCTGTCCTTTGAGCTGTTGGATAT
AAACATTGTTCAAGAGTTGGAGAGAGTGCCCCACAACACCCCTGTGGATGTGACTCCCTGCATGTCTCCT
CTGCCACATGACAGTCCTTTAATAGAGAAGCCAGGCTTGGGGCAGATAGAGGAAGAGAATGAAGGGGCAG
GATTTAAAGCACTTCCTGATTCTATGGTGTCAGTAAAGAGGAAGGCTGAGAACATTGCTTCTGTGGAGGA
AGCAGAAGAAGACCTGAGTGGGACCCAGTTTGTGTGTGAGACAGTAATCCGATCCCTTACCTTGGATGCT
GCCCCAGACCACAACCCTCCTTGCAGACAGAAGTCCTTGCAGATGACATTTGCCTTGCCTGAAGGACCAC
TTGGAAATGAGAAGGAGGAGATTATCCATATCGCTGAGGAAGAAGCTGTCATGGAGGAGGAGGAGGATGA
GGAGGATGAGGAGGAGGAGGATGAGCTCAAAGATGAAGTTCAAAGTCAGTCCTCTGCTTCCTCAGAGGAT
TACATCATCATCCTGCCTGAGTGCTTTGATACCAGCCGCCCCCTGGGGGATTCTATGTACAGCTCTGCGC
TCTCACAGCCAGGCCTGGAGCGAGGTGCTGAAGGCAAGCCTGGGGTTGAGGCTGGGCAGGAACCAGCTGA
GGCTGGGGAAAGACTCCCTGGAGGGGAGAACCAGCCACAGGAGCACAGCATAAGTGACATCCTCACGACC
TCACAGACTCTGGAAACAGTGCCCCTAATCCCAGAGGTAGTGGAGCTTCCACCGTCACTGCCCAGGAGCT
CTCCTTGTGTACATCATCATGGTTCCCCAGGAGTGGATTTACCAGTTACCATACCAGAAGTTTCTTCAGT
CCCTGATCAGATCAGAGGAGAGCCCAGAGGCTCATCAGGACTTGTAAACAGCAGACAGAAGAGCTATGAC
CACTCAAGGCACCATCATGGGAGCAGCATTGCTGGAGGACTGGTGAAGGGGGCTTTGTCTGTTGCTGCCT
CTGCATACAAGGCCCTGTTTGCTGGGCCACCATGAGGATCCACCGGATCTAGATAACTGATCACGATAAA
ATAAAAGATTTTATTTAGTCTCCAGAAAAAGGGGGGAATGAAAGACCCCACCTGTAGGTTTGGCAAGCTA
GCTTAAGTAACGCCATTTTGCAAGGCATGGAAAAATACATAACTGAGAATAGAGAAGTTCAGATCAAGGT
CAGGAACAGATGGAACAGCTGAATATGGGCCAAACAGGATATCTGTGGTAAGCAGTTCCTGCCCCGGCTC
AGGGCCAAGAACAGATGGAACAGCTGAATATGGGCCAAACAGGATATCTGTGGTAAGCAGTTCCTGCCCC
GGCTCAGGGCCAAGAACAGATGGTCCCCAGATGCGGTCCAGCCCTCAGCAGTTTCTAGAGAACCATCAGA
TGTTTCCAGGGTGCCCCAAGGACCTGAAATGACCCTGTGCCTTATTTGAACTAACCAATCAGTTCGCTTC
TCGCTTCTGTTCGCGCGCTTCTGCTCCCCGAGCTCAATAAAAGAGCCCACAACCCCTCACTCGGGGCGCC
AGTCCTCCGATTGACTGAGTCGCCCGGGTACCCGTGTATCCAATAAACCCTCTTGCAGTTGCATCCGACT
TGTGGTCTCGCTGTTCCTTGGGAGGGTCTCCTCTGAGTGATTGACTACCCGTCAGCGGGGGTCTTTCACA
TGCAGCATGTATCAAAATTAATTTGGTTTTTTTTCTTAAGTATTTACATTAAATGGCCATAGTTGCATTA
ATGAATCGGCCAACGCGCGGGGAGAGGCGGTTTGCGTATTGGGCGCTCTTCCGCTTCCTCGCTCACTGAC
TCGCTGCGCTCGGTCGTTCGGCTGCGGCGAGCGGTATCAGCTCACTCAAAGGCGGTAATACGGTTATCCA
CAGAATCAGGGGATAACGCAGGAAAGAACATGTGAGCAAAAGGCCAGCAAAAGGCCAGGAACCGTAAAAA
GGCCGCGTTGCTGGCGTTTTTCCATAGGCTCCGCCCCCCTGACGAGCATCACAAAAATCGACGCTCAAGT
CAGAGGTGGCGAAACCCGACAGGACTATAAAGATACCAGGCGTTTCCCCCTGGAAGCTCCCTCGTGCGCT
CTCCTGTTCCGACCCTGCCGCTTACCGGATACCTGTCCGCCTTTCTCCCTTCGGGAAGCGTGGCGCTTTC
TCATAGCTCACGCTGTAGGTATCTCAGTTCGGTGTAGGTCGTTCGCTCCAAGCTGGGCTGTGTGCACGAA
CCCCCCGTTCAGCCCGACCGCTGCGCCTTATCCGGTAACTATCGTCTTGAGTCCAACCCGGTAAGACACG
ACTTATCGCCACTGGCAGCAGCCACTGGTAACAGGATTAGCAGAGCGAGGTATGTAGGCGGTGCTACAGA
GTTCTTGAAGTGGTGGCCTAACTACGGCTACACTAGAAGAACAGTATTTGGTATCTGCGCTCTGCTGAAG
CCAGTTACCTTCGGAAAAAGAGTTGGTAGCTCTTGATCCGGCAAACAAACCACCGCTGGTAGCGGTGGTT
TTTTTGTTTGCAAGCAGCAGATTACGCGCAGAAAAAAAGGATCTCAAGAAGATCCTTTGATCTTTTCTAC
GGGGTCTGACGCTCAGTGGAACGAAAACTCACGTTAAGGGATTTTGGTCATGAGATTATCAAAAAGGATC
TTCACCTAGATCCTTTTGCGGCCGGCCGCAAATCAATCTAAAGTATATATGAGTAAACTTGGTCTGACAG
TTACCAATGCTTAATCAGTGAGGCACCTATCTCAGCGATCTGTCTATTTCGTTCATCCATAGTTGCCTGA
CTCCCCGTCGTGTAGATAACTACGATACGGGAGGGCTTACCATCTGGCCCCAGTGCTGCAATGATACCGC
GAGACCCACGCTCACCGGCTCCAGATTTATCAGCAATAAACCAGCCAGCCGGAAGGGCCGAGCGCAGAAG
TGGTCCTGCAACTTTATCCGCCTCCATCCAGTCTATTAATTGTTGCCGGGAAGCTAGAGTAAGTAGTTCG
CCAGTTAATAGTTTGCGCAACGTTGTTGCCATTGCTACAGGCATCGTGGTGTCACGCTCGTCGTTTGGTA
TGGCTTCATTCAGCTCCGGTTCCCAACGATCAAGGCGAGTTACATGATCCCCCATGTTGTGCAAAAAAGC
GGTTAGCTCCTTCGGTCCTCCGATCGTTGTCAGAAGTAAGTTGGCCGCAGTGTTATCACTCATGGTTATG
GCAGCACTGCATAATTCTCTTACTGTCATGCCATCCGTAAGATGCTTTTCTGTGACTGGTGAGTACTCAA
CCAAGTCATTCTGAGAATAGTGTATGCGGCGACCGAGTTGCTCTTGCCCGGCGTCAATACGGGATAATAC
CGCGCCACATAGCAGAACTTTAAAAGTGCTCATCATTGGAAAACGTTCTTCGGGGCGAAAACTCTCAAGG
ATCTTACCGCTGTTGAGATCCAGTTCGATGTAACCCACTCGTGCACCCAACTGATCTTCAGCATCTTTTA
CTTTCACCAGCGTTTCTGGGTGAGCAAAAACAGGAAGGCAAAATGCCGCAAAAAAGGGAATAAGGGCGAC
ACGGAAATGTTGAATACTCATACTCTTCCTTTTTCAATATTATTGAAGCATTTATCAGGGTTATTGTCTC
ATGAGCGGATACATATTTGAATGTATTTAGAAAAATAAACAAATAGGGGTTCCGCGCACATTTCCCCGAA
AAGTGCCACCAGCTTTGCTCTTAGGAGTTTCCTAATACATCCCAAACTCAAATATATAAAGCATTTGACT
TGTTCTATGCCCTAGGGGGCGGGGGGAAGCTAAGCCAGCTTTTTTTAACATTTAAAATGTGGTAATGACT
CCAACTTATTGATAGTGTTTTATGTTCAGATAATGCCCGATGACTTTGTCATGCAGCTCCACCGATTTTG
AGAACGACAGCGACTTCCGTCCCAGCCGTGCCAGGTGCTGCCTCAGATTCAGGTTATGCCGCTCAATTCG
CTGCGTATATCGCTTGCTGATTACGTGCAGCTTTCCCTTCAGGCGGGATTCATACAGCGGCCAGCCATCC
GTCATCCATATCACCACGTCAAAGGGTGACAGCAGGCTCATAAGACGCCCCAGCGTCGCCATAGTGCGTT
CACCGAATACGTGCGCAACAACCGTCTTCCGGAGACTGTCATACGCGTAAAACAGCCAGCGCTGGCGCGA
TTTAGCCCCGACATAGCCCCACTGTTCGTCCATTTCCGCGCAGACGATGACGTCACTGCCCGGCTGTATG
CGCGAGGTTACCGACTGCGGCCTGAGTTTTTTAAGTGACGTAAAATCGTGTTGAGGCCAACGCCCATAAT
GCGGGCTGTTGCCCGGCATCCAACGCCATTCATGGCCATATCAATGATTTTCTGGTGCGTACCGGGTTGA
GAAGCGGTGTAAGTGAACTGCAGTTGCCATGTTTTACGGCAGTGAGAGCAGAGATAGCGCTGATGTCCGG
CGGTGCTTTTGCCGTTACGCACCACCCCGTCAGTAGCTGAACAGGAGGGACAGCTGATAGAAACAGAAGC
CACTGGAGCACCTCAAAAACACCATCATACACTAAATCAGTAAGTTGGCAGCATCACCTTAAAATGTTAA
TTCCATTTTAAATGCACAGATGTTTTTATTTCATAAGGGTTT
Features (pLannotate 1.2.2; 14 found; start..end, strand, type, name):
    228..819     +  LTR            LTR: long terminal repeat from Moloney murine leukemia virus
    882..1239    +  misc_feature   MMLV Ψ: packaging signal of Moloney murine leukemia virus (MMLV)
   1304..1720    +  CDS            gag (truncated): truncated Moloney murine leukemia virus (MMLV) gag gene lacking the start codon
   1730..2104    +  misc_feature   pol region: Moloney murine leukemia virus (MMLV) pol region containing the splice acceptor site
   2113..2820    +  CDS            mCherry: mCherry is a basic (constitutively fluorescent) red fluorescent protein published in 2004, derived from Discosoma sp.. It is reported to be a very rapidly-maturing monomer with low acid sensitivity.
   2821..2848    +  misc_feature   MCS (fragment): multiple cloning site
   2851..5562    +  CDS            NBR1 (fragment): NBR1_HUMAN - Also known as 1A13B, KIAA0049, M17S2. Experimental evidence at protein level: Swiss-Prot protein existence level 1. Acts probably as a receptor for selective autophagosomal degradation of ubiquitinated targets. From Homo sapiens (Human).
   5637..5758    +  LTR            3' LTR (ΔU3) (fragment): self-inactivating 3' long terminal repeat (LTR) from Moloney murine leukemia virus
   5759..6228    +  LTR            LTR: long terminal repeat from Moloney murine leukemia virus
   6294..6346    -  CDS            lacI (fragment): lac repressor; lacI; The lac repressor binds to the lac operator to inhibit transcription in E. coli. This inhibition can be relieved by adding lactose or isopropyl-β-D-thiogalactopyranoside (IPTG).
   6529..7117    -  rep_origin     ori: high-copy-number ColE1/pMB1/pBR322/pUC origin of replication
   7281..8141    -  CDS            AmpR: β-lactamase; bla; confers resistance to ampicillin, carbenicillin, and related antibiotics
   8142..8246    -  promoter       AmpR promoter: bla
   8391..9158    -  mobile_element IS1: prokaryotic transposable element IS1
