[The description below was written by a language model from this plasmid's Addgene catalogue record and pLannotate feature annotations shown in this document.]
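Description:
pBMN mCherry-NBR1(ΔUBD) is a Moloney murine leukemia virus (MMLV)-based retroviral vector for expressing a fluorescently tagged, truncated form of human NBR1 in mammalian cells. The 9.2 kb plasmid is maintained in E. coli through a high-copy ColE1/pUC-type origin and selected with ampicillin via the β-lactamase gene and its native promoter. The annotation also detects a short lacI remnant and an IS1 bacterial transposable element in the backbone region. The record offers no explanation for the IS1 element, which is not expected to contribute to the vector's function.

The retroviral cassette consists of a 5' MMLV LTR, the Ψ packaging signal, a truncated gag segment lacking its start codon, and a pol region carrying the splice acceptor. These are followed by the insert and 3' LTR sequences, part of which matches a ΔU3-type LTR fragment. No separate internal promoter is annotated, so expression presumably comes from the 5' LTR, with Ψ and the extended gag sequence supporting encapsidation of the transcript when viral proteins are supplied in trans by packaging cells. The payload is an mCherry coding sequence joined through a short multiple-cloning-site remnant to NBR1 residues 1-906, placing the red fluorescent protein at the N terminus. This truncation removes the C-terminal ubiquitin-binding domain of NBR1, a selective autophagy receptor for ubiquitinated cargo. No mammalian drug-selection marker is annotated, so transduced cells would be identified by mCherry fluorescence.

The construct suits stable transduction and imaging of NBR1 localisation when ubiquitin binding is abolished. This fits the associated study of ubiquitin-independent recruitment of autophagy receptors during mitophagy.
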