Addgene plasmid #119691: pBMN mCherry-NBR1(ΔUBD)
Purpose: For mammalian expression of NBR1 without its UBD
Depositing lab: Michael Lazarou. Depositing organization: Monash University. Publication: LC3/GABARAPs drive ubiquitin-independent recruitment of Optineurin and NDP52 to amplify mitophagy. Padman BS, Nguyen TN, Uoselis L, Skulsuppaisarn M, Nguyen LK, Lazarou M. Nat Commun. 2019 Jan 24;10(1):408. doi: 10.1038/s41467-019-08335-6. PubMed 30679426.
Backbone
  Vector backbone: pBMN
  Vector type: Mammalian Expression, Retroviral
Growth in bacteria
  Bacterial resistance: Ampicillin, 100 μg/mL
  Growth temperature: 37°C
  Growth strain: NEB Stable
  Copy number: High Copy
Gene/Insert
  Gene/Insert name: NBR1
  Species: H. sapiens (human)
  Insert size (bp): 2715
  Mutation: UBD deletion (1-906)
  Entrez Gene: NBR1 (a.k.a. 1A1-3B, IAI3B, M17S2, MIG19)
  Tag / fusion protein: mCherry (N terminal on insert)
  Cloning method: Gibson Cloning
Terms and licenses: Academic/Nonprofit Terms; Industry Terms: Not Available to Industry
How to cite: pBMN mCherry-NBR1(ΔUBD) was a gift from Michael Lazarou (Addgene plasmid # 119691 ; http://n2t.net/addgene:119691 ; RRID:Addgene_119691)
